>Addgene plasmid #239030 | pAAV-hSyn-mCherry-VGAT sesRNA-2a-msFlag-2a-tTA2-WPRE | addgene full sequence | sequence record 472768 | Addgene NGS Result
GGAGAGCGCACGAGGGAGCTTCCAGGGGGAAACGCCTGGTATCTTTATAGTCCTGTCGGGTTTCGCCACC
TCTGACTTGAGCGTCGATTTTTGTGATGCTCGTCAGGGGGGCGGAGCCTATGGAAAAACGCCAGCAACGC
GGCCTTTTTACGGTTCCTGGCCTTTTGCTGGCCTTTTGCTCACATGTCCTGCAGGCAGCTGCGCGCTCGC
TCGCTCACTGAGGCCGCCCGGGCGTCGGGCGACCTTTGGTCGCCCGGCCTCAGTGAGCGAGCGAGCGCGC
AGAGAGGGAGTGGCCAACTCCATCACTAGGGGTTCCTGCGGCCGCACGCGTGTGTCTAGACTGCAGAGGG
CCCTGCGTATGAGTGCAAGTGGGTTTTAGGACCAGGATGAGGCGGGGTGGGGGTGCCTACCTGACGACCG
ACCCCGACCCACTGGACAAGCACCCAACCCCCATTCCCCAAATTGCGCATCCCCTATCAGAGAGGGGGAG
GGGAAACAGGATGCGGCGAGGCGCGTGCGCACTGCCAGCTTCAGCACCGCGGACAGTGCCTTCGCCCCCG
CCTGGCGGCGCGCGCCACCGCCGCCTCAGCACTGAAGGCGCGCTGACGTCACTCGCCGGTCCCCCGCAAA
CTCCCCTTCCCGGCCACCTTGGTCGCGTCCGCGCCGCCGCCGGCCCAGCCGGACCGCACCACGCGAGGCG
CGAGATAGGGGGGCACGGGCGCGACCATCTGCGCTGCGGCGCCGGCGACTCAGCGCTGCCTCAGTCTGCG
GTGGGCAGCGGAGGAGTCGTGTCGTGCCTGAGAGCGCAGTCGAGAAGGTACCGGATCCGCCACCATGGTG
AGCAAGGGCGAGGAGGATAACATGGCCATCATCAAGGAGTTCATGCGCTTCAAGGTGCACATGGAGGGCT
CCGTGAACGGCCACGAGTTCGAGATCGAGGGCGAGGGCGAGGGCCGCCCCTACGAGGGCACCCAGACCGC
CAAGCTGAAGGTGACCAAGGGTGGCCCCCTGCCCTTCGCCTGGGACATCCTGTCCCCTCAGTTCATGTAC
GGCTCCAAGGCCTACGTGAAGCACCCCGCCGACATCCCCGACTACTTGAAGCTGTCCTTCCCCGAGGGCT
TCAAGTGGGAGCGCGTGATGAACTTCGAGGACGGCGGCGTGGTGACCGTGACCCAGGACTCCTCCCTGCA
GGACGGCGAGTTCATCTACAAGGTGAAGCTGCGCGGCACCAACTTCCCCTCCGACGGCCCCGTAATGCAG
AAGAAGACCATGGGCTGGGAGGCCTCCTCCGAGCGGATGTACCCCGAGGACGGCGCCCTGAAGGGCGAGA
TCAAGCAGAGGCTGAAGCTGAAGGACGGCGGCCACTACGACGCTGAGGTCAAGACCACCTACAAGGCCAA
GAAGCCCGTGCAGCTGCCCGGCGCCTACAACGTCAACATCAAGTTGGACATCACCTCCCACAACGAGGAC
TACACCATCGTGGAACAGTACGAACGCGCCGAGGGCCGCCACTCCACCGGCGGCATGGACGAGCTGTACA
AGGAATTCCCTGGTCCTTGGAGCCAGAGGGTGGCAGAGGAGCGCCGCCGCGCTGATAATGAATGTCTCCC
TCGACGGGAGCTTCTGCGCCCTCGTCTCCGCAGGGCTCGCCTTCCGATTTCAGGATGTCCATCTGCAGGC
CCTGGCGATGCTCAAAGTCGAGATCGTCGCAGTGCGCGAAGCCCACCGCTTCCTCATCGGTAGCCGCCTG
AAACCCCATCCTAGCAAACATGCCGCTCACCTTGGCCTGGGACTTGTTGGACACGGAGGTGGCCACATTG
GTCAGCTTGCTGCGGAGCAGGGTGGCCAGGCGCGCCAGCTACTAACTTCAGCCTGCTGAAGCAGGCTGGA
GACGTGGAGGAGAACCCTGGACCTGGAGACTACAAGGACGACGACGATAAAGGAGATTACAAAGATGACG
ATGATAAGGGCCAGGATTATAAGGACGACGATGACAAGGGCGGCGTGTCGAAAGGCGAGGAGCTGTTCAC
AGGCGTGGTCCCCATCCTGGTTGAGCTGGACGGTGACGTTAACGGCCACAAATTTAGCGTACGTGGTGAG
GGCGAGGGTGACGCTACCAACGGAAAGCTGACCCTGAAATTCATCTGCACAACTGGCAAGCTGCCGGTGC
CCTGGCCCACGCTGGTAACCACTCTGGGCGGAGGCGTTCAATGTTTCAGTCGTTACCCGGATCACGTGAA
GCAGCATGACTTCTTCAAGTCGGCCGTGCCCGAAGGCTACGTGCAGGAGCGCACCATCAGTTTTAAGGAT
GACGGCACCTACAAGACTCGCGCCGAGGTCAAGTTCGAAGGAGACACCCTGGTTAATCGTATCGAGCTCA
AAGGCATCGATTTCAAGGAGGACGGAAATATTCTGGGCCACAAGCTGGAGTACAATTTTAACAGCCACAA
TGTTTACATTACTGCCGACAAGCAGAAGAACGGCATCAAGGCTAATTTCAAGATTCGTCACAATGTGGAG
GGAGGCGACTATAAGGATGACGATGACAAACAACAAGACTATAAGGACGATGATGACAAAGGCGGCCGCC
AAGATTACAAGGACGATGACGATAAGCAGGGCCAAGATTACAAGGATGATGATGATAAGGGAGGCGACGG
AAGCGTGCAGCTGGCAGATCATTACCAACAGAACACGCCCATTGGTGACGGTCCAGTCCTGCTGCCTGAT
AACCACTACTTGTCCACCCAGTCGGTGCTGTCGAAGGACCCGAACGAGAAGCGTGACCACGTGGTGCTGC
TGGAGTTCGTGACCGCCGCAGGAATCACCCTCGGCGTGGATGAGCTTTACAAGGGCGGAGATTATAAAGA
TGACGACGACAAGCAAGGCGACTACAAAGATGATGATGACAAGGGTGACTACAAAGACGACGATGATAAA
GGAGTTACTGGAGAAGGAAGGGGCAGTCTTCTAACATGCGGTGACGTGGAGGAGAATCCCGGCCCTTTAA
TTAACTCTAGACTGGACAAGAGCAAAGTCATAAACTCTGCTCTGGAATTACTCAATGAAGTCGGTATCGA
AGGCCTGACGACAAGGAAACTCGCTCAAAAGCTGGGAGTTGAGCAGCCTACCCTGTACTGGCACGTGAAG
AACAAGCGGGCCCTGCTCGATGCCCTGGCAATCGAGATGCTGGACAGGCATCATACCCACTTCTGCCCCC
TGGAAGGCGAGTCATGGCAAGACTTTCTGCGGAACAACGCCAAGTCATTCCGCTGTGCTCTCCTCTCACA
TCGCGACGGGGCTAAAGTGCATCTCGGCACCCGCCCAACAGAGAAACAGTACGAAACCCTGGAAAATCAG
CTCGCGTTCCTGTGTCAGCAAGGCTTCTCCCTGGAGAACGCACTGTACGCTCTGTCCGCCGTGGGCCACT
TTACACTGGGCTGCGTATTGGAGGATCAGGAGCATCAAGTAGCAAAAGAGGAAAGAGAGACACCTACCAC
CGATTCTATGCCCCCACTTCTGAGACAAGCAATTGAGCTGTTCGACCATCAGGGAGCCGAACCTGCCTTC
CTTTTCGGCCTGGAACTAATCATATGTGGCCTGGAAAAACAGCTAAAGTGCGAAAGCGGCGGACCGGCCG
ACGCCCTTGACGATTTTGACTTAGACATGCTCCCAGCCGATGCCCTTGACGACTTTGACCTTGATATGCT
GCCTGCTGACGCTCTTGACGATTTTGACCTTGACATGCTCCCCGGGTAAGCTAGCAATTCCGCTCGAGAT
AATCAACCTCTGGATTACAAAATTTGTGAAAGATTGACTGGTATTCTTAACTATGTTGCTCCTTTTACGC
TATGTGGATACGCTGCTTTAATGCCTTTGTATCATGCTATTGCTTCCCGTATGGCTTTCATTTTCTCCTC
CTTGTATAAATCCTGGTTAGTTCTTGCCACGGCGGAACTCATCGCCGCCTGCCTTGCCCGCTGCTGGACA
GGGGCTCGGCTGTTGGGCACTGACAATTCCGTGGTGTTTATTTGTGAAATTTGTGATGCTATTGCTTTAT
TTGTAACCATCTAGCTTTATTTGTGAAATTTGTGATGCTATTGCTTTATTTGTAACCATTATAAGCTGCA
ATAAACAAGTTAACAACAACAATTGCATTCATTTTATGTTTCAGGTTCAGGGGGAGATGTGGGAGGTTTT
TTAAAGCGGCCGCAGGAACCCCTAGTGATGGAGTTGGCCACTCCCTCTCTGCGCGCTCGCTCGCTCACTG
AGGCCGGGCGACCAAAGGTCGCCCGACGCCCGGGCTTTGCCCGGGCGGCCTCAGTGAGCGAGCGAGCGCG
CAGCTGCCTGCAGGGGCGCCTGATGCGGTATTTTCTCCTTACGCATCTGTGCGGTATTTCACACCGCATA
[95 nt withheld, positions 4411-4505]
T
[46 nt withheld, positions 4507-4552]
C
[141 nt withheld, positions 4554-4694]
CCTTTGACGTTGGAGTCCACGTTCTTT
[37 nt withheld, positions 4722-4758]
ACTCTATCTCGGGCTATTCTTTTGATTTATAAGGGATTTTGCCGATTTCGGTCTATTGGTTAAAAAATGA
GCTGATTTAACAAAAATTTAACGCGAATTTTAACAAAATATTAACGTTTACAATTTTATGGTGCACTCTC
AGTACAATCTGCTCTGATGCCGCATAGTTAAGCCAGCCCCGACACCCGCCAACACCCGCTGACGCGCCCT
GACGGGCTTGTCTGCTCCCGGCATCCGCTTACAGACAAGCTGTGACCGTCTCCGGGAGCTGCATGTGTCA
GAGGTTTTCACCGTCATCACCGAAACGCGCGAGACGAAAGGGCCTCGTGATACGCCTATTTTTATAGGTT
AATGTCATGATAATAATGGTTTCTTAGACGTCAGGTGGCACTTTTCGGGGAAATGTGCGCGGAACCCCTA
TTTGTTTATTTTTCTAAATACATTCAAATATGTATCCGCTCATGAGACAATAACCCTGATAAATGCTTCA
ATAATATTGAAAAAGGAAGAGTATGAGTATTCAACATTTCCGTGTCGCCCTTATTCCCTTTTTTGCGGCA
TTTTGCCTTCCTGTTTTTGCTCACCCAGAAACGCTGGTGAAAGTAAAAGATGCTGAAGATCAGTTGGGTG
CACGAGTGGGTTACATCGAACTGGATCTCAACAGCGGTAAGATCCTTGAGAGTTTTCGCCCCGAAGAACG
TTTTCCAATGATGAGCACTTTTAAAGTTCTGCTATGTGGCGCGGTATTATCCCGTATTGACGCCGGGCAA
GAGCAACTCGGTCGCCGCATACACTATTCTCAGAATGACTTGGTTGAGTACTCACCAGTCACAGAAAAGC
ATCTTACGGATGGCATGACAGTAAGAGAATTATGCAGTGCTGCCATAACCATGAGTGATAACACTGCGGC
CAACTTACTTCTGACAACGATCGGAGGACCGAAGGAGCTAACCGCTTTTTTGCACAACATGGGGGATCAT
GTAACTCGCCTTGATCGTTGGGAACCGGAGCTGAATGAAGCCATACCAAACGACGAGCGTGACACCACGA
TGCCTGTAGCAATGGCAACAACGTTGCGCAAACTATTAACTGGCGAACTACTTACTCTAGCTTCCCGGCA
ACAATTAATAGACTGGATGGAGGCGGATAAAGTTGCAGGACCACTTCTGCGCTCGGCCCTTCCGGCTGGC
TGGTTTATTGCTGATAAATCTGGAGCCGGTGAGCGTGGGTCTCGCGGTATCATTGCAGCACTGGGGCCAG
ATGGTAAGCCCTCCCGTATCGTAGTTATCTACACGACGGGGAGTCAGGCAACTATGGATGAACGAAATAG
ACAGATCGCTGAGATAGGTGCCTCACTGATTAAGCATTGGTAACTGTCAGACCAAGTTTACTCATATATA
CTTTAGATTGATTTAAAACTTCATTTTTAATTTAAAAGGATCTAGGTGAAGATCCTTTTTGATAATCTCA
TGACCAAAATCCCTTAACGTGAGTTTTCGTTCCACTGAGCGTCAGACCCCGTAGAAAAGATCAAAGGATC
TTCTTGAGATCCTTTTTTTCTGCGCGTAATCTGCTGCTTGCAAACAAAAAAACCACCGCTACCAGCGGTG
GTTTGTTTGCCGGATCAAGAGCTACCAACTCTTTTTCCGAAGGTAACTGGCTTCAGCAGAGCGCAGATAC
CAAATACTGTTCTTCTAGTGTAGCCGTAGTTAGGCCACCACTTCAAGAACTCTGTAGCACCGCCTACATA
CCTCGCTCTGCTAATCCTGTTACCAGTGGCTGCTGCCAGTGGCGATAAGTCGTGTCTTACCGGGTTGGAC
TCAAGACGATAGTTACCGGATAAGGCGCAGCGGTCGGGCTGAACGGGGGGTTCGTGCACACAGCCCAGCT
TGGAGCGAACGACCTACACCGAACTGAGATACCTACAGCGTGAGCTATGAGAAAGCGCCACGCTTCCCGA
AGGGAGAAAGGCGGACAGGTATCCGGTAAGCGGCAGGGTCGGAACA
Features (pLannotate 1.2.2; 23 found; start..end, strand, type, name):
    199..226     +  repeat_region  AAV2 ITR (fragment): inverted terminal repeat of adeno-associated virus serotype 2 inverted
    255..282     +  repeat_region  AAV2 ITR (fragment): inverted terminal repeat of adeno-associated virus serotype 2 inverted
    362..809     +  promoter       hSyn promoter: human synapsin I promoter; confers neuron-specific expression (Kügler et al., 2003)
    835..1542    +  CDS            mCherry: mCherry is a basic (constitutively fluorescent) red fluorescent protein published in 2004, derived from Discosoma sp.. It is reported to be a very rapidly-maturing monomer with low acid sensitivity.
   1544..1849    -  CDS            Slc32a1 (fragment): VIAAT_MOUSE - Also known as Vgat, Viaat. Experimental evidence at protein level: Swiss-Prot protein existence level 1. Involved in the uptake of GABA and glycine into the synaptic vesicles. From Mus musculus (Mouse).
   1918..1934    +  CDS            5xFLAG (fragment): five tandem FLAG® epitope tags
   1975..1998    +  CDS            FLAG: FLAG® epitope tag, followed by an enterokinase cleavage site
   2008..2853    +  CDS            Superfolder GFP: Superfolder GFP is a basic (constitutively fluorescent) green fluorescent protein published in 2005, derived from Aequorea victoria. It is reported to be a very rapidly-maturing weak dimer.
   2890..2906    +  CDS            3xFLAG (fragment): three tandem FLAG® epitope tags
   3016..3710    +  CDS            rtTA3 (fragment): reverse tetracycline transactivator 3 activates expression from Tet-responsive promoters in the presence of doxycycline
   3640..3750    +  CDS            VP48: 3 tandem repeats of the minimal activation domain of herpes simplex virus VP16 (Cheng et al., 2013)
   3781..3938    +  misc_feature   WPRE (fragment): woodchuck hepatitis virus posttranscriptional regulatory element
   3944..4028    +  misc_feature   WPRE (fragment): woodchuck hepatitis virus posttranscriptional regulatory element
   4027..4070    -  polyA_signal   SV40 poly(A) signal (fragment): SV40 polyadenylation signal
   4074..4141    -  polyA_signal   SV40 poly(A) signal (fragment): SV40 polyadenylation signal
   4214..4354    +  repeat_region  AAV2 ITR: inverted terminal repeat of adeno-associated virus serotype 2 inverted
   4359..4410    -  misc_feature   bom (fragment): basis of mobility region from pBR322
   4429..4884    +  rep_origin     f1 ori (sequence partly withheld): f1 bacteriophage origin of replication; arrow indicates direction of (+) strand synthesis
   4885..4934    -  misc_feature   bom (fragment): basis of mobility region from pBR322
   5036..5071    -  CDS            rop (fragment): Rop protein, which maintains plasmids at low copy number; rop
   5166..5270    +  promoter       AmpR promoter: bla
   5271..6131    +  CDS            AmpR: β-lactamase; bla; confers resistance to ampicillin, carbenicillin, and related antibiotics
   6302..126     +  rep_origin     ori (across the origin): high-copy-number ColE1/pMB1/pBR322/pUC origin of replication
