[The description below was written by a language model from this plasmid's Addgene catalogue record and pLannotate feature annotations shown in this document.]
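Description:
pAAV-hSyn-mCherry-VGAT sesRNA-2a-msFlag-2a-tTA2-WPRE is a 6.8 kb AAV transfer plasmid for mammalian, neuron-directed expression of a programmable RNA sensor. It is maintained in bacteria through a high-copy ColE1/pUC-type origin and ampicillin resistance (AmpR with its own promoter), and the backbone also carries an f1 origin. The expression cassette lies between AAV2 inverted terminal repeats, which allow it to be packaged into recombinant AAV. The right ITR is annotated in full, whereas only short fragments of the left ITR were detected in the sequence record.

The human synapsin I (hSyn) promoter drives a single transcript. It begins with mCherry, which marks all cells expressing the construct. Next comes a roughly 300-nt sensor RNA (sesRNA), annotated as an antisense fragment of mouse Slc32a1 (VGAT, the vesicular GABA/glycine transporter). Downstream, separated by 2A peptide sequences, is the effector portion (efRNA) encoding msFlag and tTA2. The feature table resolves msFlag as a superfolder GFP-like scaffold flanked by FLAG epitope repeats. The tTA2 region was matched by the annotation software to rtTA3 and VP48, reflecting a Tet-repressor-derived domain fused to minimal VP16 activation repeats; the plasmid name identifies it as the tTA2 transactivator. A WPRE, annotated in fragments, and SV40 poly(A) signal fragments follow.

In this kind of RNA-sensing design, the sesRNA is generally understood to carry in-frame stop codons that block effector translation until it base-pairs with the target mRNA and is edited, although the record does not spell out this mechanism. The expected result is a FLAG-tagged reporter and tTA2, which can activate Tet-responsive transgenes, produced selectively in VGAT-expressing (GABAergic) neurons for monitoring and manipulating that cell type.
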