Addgene plasmid #239030: pAAV-hSyn-mCherry-VGAT sesRNA-2a-msFlag-2a-tTA2-WPRE
Purpose: Expression of mCherry, sesRNA in mammalian cells, with msFlag and tTA2 as efRNA.
Depositing lab: Josh Huang. Depositing organization: Duke University. Publication: Programmable RNA sensing for cell monitoring and manipulation. Qian Y, Li J, Zhao S, Matthews EA, Adoff M, Zhong W, An X, Yeo M, Park C, Yang X, Wang BS, Southwell DG, Huang ZJ. Nature. 2022 Oct;610(7933):713-721. doi: 10.1038/s41586-022-05280-1. Epub 2022 Oct 5. PubMed 36198803.
Backbone
  Vector backbone: pAAV
  Total vector size (bp): 6764
  Vector type: Mammalian Expression, AAV
Growth in bacteria
  Bacterial resistance: Ampicillin, 100 μg/mL
  Growth temperature: 30°C
  Growth strain: NEB Stable
  Copy number: High Copy
Gene/Insert
  Gene/Insert name: sesRNA for mouse VGAT
  gRNA/shRNA sequence: cctggtccttggagccagagggtggcagaggagcgccgccgcgctgataatgaatgtctccctcgacgggagcttctgcgccctcgtctccgcagggctcgccttccgatttcaggatgtccatctgcaggccctggcgatgctcaaagtcgagatcgtcgcagtgcgcgaagcccaccgcttcctcatcggtAgccgcctgaaaccccatcctAgcaaacatgccgctcaccttggcctgggacttgttggacacggaggtggccacattggtcagcttgctgcggagcagggtggcca
  Species: M. musculus (mouse)
  Entrez Gene: Slc32a1 (a.k.a. VGAT, Viaat)
  Promoter: hSyn
  Cloning method: Gibson Cloning
  Sequencing primers: 5′ catcacctcccacaacgagg
Terms and licenses: Academic/Nonprofit Terms; Industry Terms: Not Available to Industry
How to cite: pAAV-hSyn-mCherry-VGAT sesRNA-2a-msFlag-2a-tTA2-WPRE was a gift from Josh Huang (Addgene plasmid # 239030 ; http://n2t.net/addgene:239030 ; RRID:Addgene_239030)
